>Addgene plasmid #241507 | AiP1520 - pAAV-AiE2195m-minBG-SYFP2-WPRE3-BGHpA | depositor full sequence | sequence record 476403 | Full Sequence
CCTGCAGGCAGCTGCGCGCTCGCTCGCTCACTGAGGCCGCCCGGGCGTCGGGCGACCTTTGGTCGCCCGG
CCTCAGTGAGCGAGCGAGCGCGCAGAGAGGGAGTGGCCAACTCCATCACTAGGGGTTCCTGCGGCCGCAC
GCGTTGTAAGAGTAATAATCGCCGGCGGGCTGCAAAGATGACTTAGTGAGAGGATGACCAAATCTTAGGA
GGGTCTGCAGATCTAACATTTCAGGCTGCAGAGCCTTGAGTAATTGTGGTCCTGGATGGCTGCAGCTTAC
CTGGTCAGATATTCCTAGTCAGAAGCAGTGTGGGGGGTGGGGCTGAGGGGAAGCAGGTGACAAGGCAGCT
CTCTGGAACACAGGGCTGTTTAGTAGGTGACATTTCCTTGCTGCCAAGAGTGATAGGCATGCCAGTGACT
GACACGATGTTATTTGCAGTACTTCTTTAGCAGGTCCTATATTTAACTCAGCTTTTTTACAAGTGGACTA
TTTTAAGTTGTCACATTTTTACTATACACTGTGGAGTGACTTAGCTTAATCGTGGGCTTGGTGCCCTTTT
GTGGTTATTCGTCTCTCATGACTGCCCTCTTGCCCTTCTTCTGATTTAAGGCATGCAGTGTATGTGATTA
TCTTAGTTTCCTTACTGTTGCTCTGTGATAAAATACGCCGACAAAAGCAAGTTAAAGAGAGCTTATTTTA
GCTGCCAGGTTTCAGCCCATGGCTTTGAGGAAGTCATAGCCACACAGGAGCTTTGTCAGCCTTTTACACT
GCACCGAATTAGTTCATACCGCTACCCCAGCTCTCTTTCGACGCCTTTACAAGACCCAGAATACTTTGCC
GAGGGAATGGTGTCATTCCTCAGTTAATCTAGTCTAATAACACCCCCCCCCGCTGTGGTCATGCTCAGAG
GCCTATTTATCAGACAGTTCTAGATTTTGTCCCAGTGACAATTGGCATTGGCCATCACTGTGGCCTTTGT
TTCGGTAATTTTGTCAAACAAGTTCAAATGGTGTAGTTACTCAAGTCTTGTTGCTTGCTCTATCTTTCTT
CTTCTCGCCGGCGGAGCTCGGGCTGGGCATAAAAGTCAGGGCAGAGCCATCTATTGCTTACATTTGCTTC
TGGGATCCAGATCTTTCGAAGCTAGCGCTACCGGTCGCCACCATGGTGAGCAAGGGCGAGGAGCTGTTCA
CCGGGGTGGTGCCCATCCTGGTCGAGCTGGACGGCGACGTAAACGGCCACAAGTTCAGCGTGTCCGGCGA
GGGCGAGGGCGATGCCACCTACGGCAAGCTGACCCTGAAGCTGATCTGCACCACCGGCAAGCTGCCCGTG
CCCTGGCCCACCCTCGTGACCACCCTGGGCTACGGCGTGCAGTGCTTCGCCCGCTACCCCGACCACATGA
AGCAGCACGACTTCTTCAAGTCCGCCATGCCCGAAGGCTACGTCCAGGAGCGCACCATCTTCTTCAAGGA
CGACGGCAACTACAAGACCCGCGCCGAGGTGAAGTTCGAGGGCGACACCCTGGTGAACCGCATCGAGCTG
AAGGGCATCGACTTCAAGGAGGACGGCAACATCCTGGGGCACAAGCTGGAGTACAACTACAACAGCCACA
ACGTCTATATCACCGCCGACAAGCAGAAGAACGGCATCAAGGCCAACTTCAAGATCCGCCACAACATCGA
GGACGGCGGCGTGCAGCTCGCCGACCACTACCAGCAGAACACCCCCATCGGCGACGGCCCCGTGCTGCTG
CCCGACAACCACTACCTGAGCTACCAGTCCAAGCTGAGCAAAGACCCCAACGAGAAGCGCGATCACATGG
TCCTGCTGGAGTTCGTGACCGCCGCCGGGATCACTCTCGGCATGGACGAGCTGTACAAGTAAGTCGACGG
CGCGCCGCGGCCGCGAATTCGATATCATAATCAACCTCTGGATTACAAAATTTGTGAAAGATTGACTGGT
ATTCTTAACTATGTTGCTCCTTTTACGCTATGTGGATACGCTGCTTTAATGCCTTTGTATCATGCTATTG
CTTCCCGTATGGCTTTCATTTTCTCCTCCTTGTATAAATCCTGGTTAGTTCTTGCCACGGCGGAACTCAT
CGCCGCCTGCCTTGCCCGCTGCTGGACAGGGGCTCGGCTGTTGGGCACTGACAATTCCGTGGCTCGAGAG
ATCTTCGACTGTGCCTTCTAGTTGCCAGCCATCTGTTGTTTGCCCCTCCCCCGTGCCTTCCTTGACCCTG
GAAGGTGCCACTCCCACTGTCCTTTCCTAATAAAATGAGGAAATTGCATCGCATTGTCTGAGTAGGTGTC
ATTCTATTCTGGGGGGTGGGGTGGGGCAGGACAGCAAGGGGGAGGATTGGGAAGACAATAGCAGGCATGA
GATCTCACGTGCGGACCGAGCGGCCGCAGGAACCCCTAGTGATGGAGTTGGCCACTCCCTCTCTGCGCGC
TCGCTCGCTCACTGAGGCCGGGCGACCAAAGGTCGCCCGACGCCCGGGCTTTGCCCGGGCGGCCTCAGTG
AGCGAGCGAGCGCGCAGCTGCCTGCAGGGGCGCCTGATGCGGTATTTTCTCCTTACGCATCTGTGCGGTA
TTTCACACCGCATA
[142 nt withheld, positions 2605-2746]
C
[141 nt withheld, positions 2748-2888]
CCTTTGACGTTGGAGTCCACGTTCTTT
[37 nt withheld, positions 2916-2952]
ACCCTATCTCGGGCTATTCTTTTGATTTATAAGGGATTTTGCCGATTTCGGCCTATTGGTTAAAAAATGA
GCTGATTTAACAAAAATTTAACGCGAATTTTAACAAAATATTAACGTTTACAATTTTATGGTGCACTCTC
AGTACAATCTGCTCTGATGCCGCATAGTTAAGCCAGCCCCGACACCCGCCAACACCCGCTGACGCGCCCT
GACGGGCTTGTCTGCTCCCGGCATCCGCTTACAGACAAGCTGTGACCGTCTCCGGGAGCTGCATGTGTCA
GAGGTTTTCACCGTCATCACCGAAACGCGCGAGACGAAAGGGCCTCGTGATACGCCTATTTTTATAGGTT
AATGTCATGATAATAATGGTTTCTTAGACGTCAGGTGGCACTTTTCGGGGAAATGTGCGCGGAACCCCTA
TTTGTTTATTTTTCTAAATACATTCAAATATGTATCCGCTCATGAGACAATAACCCTGATAAATGCTTCA
ATAATATTGAAAAAGGAAGAGTATGAGTATTCAACATTTCCGTGTCGCCCTTATTCCCTTTTTTGCGGCA
TTTTGCCTTCCTGTTTTTGCTCACCCAGAAACGCTGGTGAAAGTAAAAGATGCTGAAGATCAGTTGGGTG
CACGAGTGGGTTACATCGAACTGGATCTCAACAGCGGTAAGATCCTTGAGAGTTTTCGCCCCGAAGAACG
TTTTCCAATGATGAGCACTTTTAAAGTTCTGCTATGTGGCGCGGTATTATCCCGTATTGACGCCGGGCAA
GAGCAACTCGGTCGCCGCATACACTATTCTCAGAATGACTTGGTTGAGTACTCACCAGTCACAGAAAAGC
ATCTTACGGATGGCATGACAGTAAGAGAATTATGCAGTGCTGCCATAACCATGAGTGATAACACTGCGGC
CAACTTACTTCTGACAACGATCGGAGGACCGAAGGAGCTAACCGCTTTTTTGCACAACATGGGGGATCAT
GTAACTCGCCTTGATCGTTGGGAACCGGAGCTGAATGAAGCCATACCAAACGACGAGCGTGACACCACGA
TGCCTGTAGCAATGGCAACAACGTTGCGCAAACTATTAACTGGCGAACTACTTACTCTAGCTTCCCGGCA
ACAATTAATAGACTGGATGGAGGCGGATAAAGTTGCAGGACCACTTCTGCGCTCGGCCCTTCCGGCTGGC
TGGTTTATTGCTGATAAATCTGGAGCCGGTGAGCGTGGGTCTCGCGGTATCATTGCAGCACTGGGGCCAG
ATGGTAAGCCCTCCCGTATCGTAGTTATCTACACGACGGGGAGTCAGGCAACTATGGATGAACGAAATAG
ACAGATCGCTGAGATAGGTGCCTCACTGATTAAGCATTGGTAACTGTCAGACCAAGTTTACTCATATATA
CTTTAGATTGATTTAAAACTTCATTTTTAATTTAAAAGGATCTAGGTGAAGATCCTTTTTGATAATCTCA
TGACCAAAATCCCTTAACGTGAGTTTTCGTTCCACTGAGCGTCAGACCCCGTAGAAAAGATCAAAGGATC
TTCTTGAGATCCTTTTTTTCTGCGCGTAATCTGCTGCTTGCAAACAAAAAAACCACCGCTACCAGCGGTG
GTTTGTTTGCCGGATCAAGAGCTACCAACTCTTTTTCCGAAGGTAACTGGCTTCAGCAGAGCGCAGATAC
CAAATACTGTCCTTCTAGTGTAGCCGTAGTTAGGCCACCACTTCAAGAACTCTGTAGCACCGCCTACATA
CCTCGCTCTGCTAATCCTGTTACCAGTGGCTGCTGCCAGTGGCGATAAGTCGTGTCTTACCGGGTTGGAC
TCAAGACGATAGTTACCGGATAAGGCGCAGCGGTCGGGCTGAACGGGGGGTTCGTGCACACAGCCCAGCT
TGGAGCGAACGACCTACACCGAACTGAGATACCTACAGCGTGAGCTATGAGAAAGCGCCACGCTTCCCGA
AGGGAGAAAGGCGGACAGGTATCCGGTAAGCGGCAGGGTCGGAACAGGAGAGCGCACGAGGGAGCTTCCA
GGGGGAAACGCCTGGTATCTTTATAGTCCTGTCGGGTTTCGCCACCTCTGACTTGAGCGTCGATTTTTGT
GATGCTCGTCAGGGGGGCGGAGCCTATGGAAAAACGCCAGCAACGCGGCCTTTTTACGGTTCCTGGCCTT
TTGCTGGCCTTTTGCTCACATGT
Features (pLannotate 1.2.2; 14 found; start..end, strand, type, name):
     12..39      +  repeat_region  AAV2 ITR (fragment): inverted terminal repeat of adeno-associated virus serotype 2 inverted
     68..95      +  repeat_region  AAV2 ITR (fragment): inverted terminal repeat of adeno-associated virus serotype 2 inverted
   1163..1879    +  CDS            SYFP2: SYFP2 is a basic (constitutively fluorescent) yellow fluorescent protein published in 2006, derived from Aequorea victoria. It is reported to be a very rapidly-maturing monomer with moderate acid sensitivity.
   1919..2076    +  misc_feature   WPRE (fragment): woodchuck hepatitis virus posttranscriptional regulatory element
   2082..2162    +  misc_feature   WPRE (fragment): woodchuck hepatitis virus posttranscriptional regulatory element
   2179..2290    +  polyA_signal   bGH poly(A) signal: bovine growth hormone polyadenylation signal
   2408..2548    +  repeat_region  AAV2 ITR: inverted terminal repeat of adeno-associated virus serotype 2 inverted
   2553..2604    -  misc_feature   bom (fragment): basis of mobility region from pBR322
   2623..3003    +  rep_origin     M13 ori (sequence partly withheld): M13 bacteriophage origin of replication; arrow indicates direction of (+) strand synthesis
   3079..3128    -  misc_feature   bom (fragment): basis of mobility region from pBR322
   3230..3265    -  CDS            rop (fragment): Rop protein, which maintains plasmids at low copy number; rop
   3360..3464    +  promoter       AmpR promoter: bla
   3465..4325    +  CDS            AmpR: β-lactamase; bla; confers resistance to ampicillin, carbenicillin, and related antibiotics
   4496..5084    +  rep_origin     ori: high-copy-number ColE1/pMB1/pBR322/pUC origin of replication
