>Addgene plasmid #241507 | AiP1520 - pAAV-AiE2195m-minBG-SYFP2-WPRE3-BGHpA | addgene full sequence | sequence record 498856 | Addgene NGS Result
TTGAGATCCTTTTTTTCTGCGCGTAATCTGCTGCTTGCAAACAAAAAAACCACCGCTACCAGCGGTGGTT
TGTTTGCCGGATCAAGAGCTACCAACTCTTTTTCCGAAGGTAACTGGCTTCAGCAGAGCGCAGATACCAA
ATACTGTTCTTCTAGTGTAGCCGTAGTTAGGCCACCACTTCAAGAACTCTGTAGCACCGCCTACATACCT
CGCTCTGCTAATCCTGTTACCAGTGGCTGCTGCCAGTGGCGATAAGTCGTGTCTTACCGGGTTGGACTCA
AGACGATAGTTACCGGATAAGGCGCAGCGGTCGGGCTGAACGGGGGGTTCGTGCACACAGCCCAGCTTGG
AGCGAACGACCTACACCGAACTGAGATACCTACAGCGTGAGCTATGAGAAAGCGCCACGCTTCCCGAAGG
GAGAAAGGCGGACAGGTATCCGGTAAGCGGCAGGGTCGGAACAGGAGAGCGCACGAGGGAGCTTCCAGGG
GGAAACGCCTGGTATCTTTATAGTCCTGTCGGGTTTCGCCACCTCTGACTTGAGCGTCGATTTTTGTGAT
GCTCGTCAGGGGGGCGGAGCCTATGGAAAAACGCCAGCAACGCGGCCTTTTTACGGTTCCTGGCCTTTTG
CTGGCCTTTTGCTCACATGTCCTGCAGGCAGCTGCGCGCTCGCTCGCTCACTGAGGCCGCCCGGGCGTCG
GGCGACCTTTGGTCGCCCGGCCTCAGTGAGCGAGCGAGCGCGCAGAGAGGGAGTGGCCAACTCCATCACT
AGGGGTTCCTGCGGCCGCACGCGTTGTAAGAGTAATAATCGCCGGCGGGCTGCAAAGATGACTTAGTGAG
AGGATGACCAAATCTTAGGAGGGTCTGCAGATCTAACATTTCAGGCTGCAGAGCCTTGAGTAATTGTGGT
CCTGGATGGCTGCAGCTTACCTGGTCAGATATTCCTAGTCAGAAGCAGTGTGGGGGGTGGGGCTGAGGGG
AAGCAGGTGACAAGGCAGCTCTCTGGAACACAGGGCTGTTTAGTAGGTGACATTTCCTTGCTGCCAAGAG
TGATAGGCATGCCAGTGACTGACACGATGTTATTTGCAGTACTTCTTTAGCAGGTCCTATATTTAACTCA
GCTTTTTTACAAGTGGACTATTTTAAGTTGTCACATTTTTACTATACACTGTGGAGTGACTTAGCTTAAT
CGTGGGCTTGGTGCCCTTTTGTGGTTATTCGTCTCTCATGACTGCCCTCTTGCCCTTCTTCTGATTTAAG
GCATGCAGTGTATGTGATTATCTTAGTTTCCTTACTGTTGCTCTGTGATAAAATACGCCGACAAAAGCAA
GTTAAAGAGAGCTTATTTTAGCTGCCAGGTTTCAGCCCATGGCTTTGAGGAAGTCATAGCCACACAGGAG
CTTTGTCAGCCTTTTACACTGCACCGAATTAGTTCATACCGCTACCCCAGCTCTCTTTCGACGCCTTTAC
AAGACCCAGAATACTTTGCCGAGGGAATGGTGTCATTCCTCAGTTAATCTAGTCTAATAACACCCCCCCC
CGCTGTGGTCATGCTCAGAGGCCTATTTATCAGACAGTTCTAGATTTTGTCCCAGTGACAATTGGCATTG
GCCATCACTGTGGCCTTTGTTTCGGTAATTTTGTCAAACAAGTTCAAATGGTGTAGTTACTCAAGTCTTG
TTGCTTGCTCTATCTTTCTTCTTCTCGCCGGCGGAGCTCGGGCTGGGCATAAAAGTCAGGGCAGAGCCAT
CTATTGCTTACATTTGCTTCTGGGATCCAGATCTTTCGAAGCTAGCGCTACCGGTCGCCACCATGGTGAG
CAAGGGCGAGGAGCTGTTCACCGGGGTGGTGCCCATCCTGGTCGAGCTGGACGGCGACGTAAACGGCCAC
AAGTTCAGCGTGTCCGGCGAGGGCGAGGGCGATGCCACCTACGGCAAGCTGACCCTGAAGCTGATCTGCA
CCACCGGCAAGCTGCCCGTGCCCTGGCCCACCCTCGTGACCACCCTGGGCTACGGCGTGCAGTGCTTCGC
CCGCTACCCCGACCACATGAAGCAGCACGACTTCTTCAAGTCCGCCATGCCCGAAGGCTACGTCCAGGAG
CGCACCATCTTCTTCAAGGACGACGGCAACTACAAGACCCGCGCCGAGGTGAAGTTCGAGGGCGACACCC
TGGTGAACCGCATCGAGCTGAAGGGCATCGACTTCAAGGAGGACGGCAACATCCTGGGGCACAAGCTGGA
GTACAACTACAACAGCCACAACGTCTATATCACCGCCGACAAGCAGAAGAACGGCATCAAGGCCAACTTC
AAGATCCGCCACAACATCGAGGACGGCGGCGTGCAGCTCGCCGACCACTACCAGCAGAACACCCCCATCG
GCGACGGCCCCGTGCTGCTGCCCGACAACCACTACCTGAGCTACCAGTCCAAGCTGAGCAAAGACCCCAA
CGAGAAGCGCGATCACATGGTCCTGCTGGAGTTCGTGACCGCCGCCGGGATCACTCTCGGCATGGACGAG
CTGTACAAGTAAGTCGACGGCGCGCCGCGGCCGCGAATTCGATATCATAATCAACCTCTGGATTACAAAA
TTTGTGAAAGATTGACTGGTATTCTTAACTATGTTGCTCCTTTTACGCTATGTGGATACGCTGCTTTAAT
GCCTTTGTATCATGCTATTGCTTCCCGTATGGCTTTCATTTTCTCCTCCTTGTATAAATCCTGGTTAGTT
CTTGCCACGGCGGAACTCATCGCCGCCTGCCTTGCCCGCTGCTGGACAGGGGCTCGGCTGTTGGGCACTG
ACAATTCCGTGGCTCGAGAGATCTTCGACTGTGCCTTCTAGTTGCCAGCCATCTGTTGTTTGCCCCTCCC
CCGTGCCTTCCTTGACCCTGGAAGGTGCCACTCCCACTGTCCTTTCCTAATAAAATGAGGAAATTGCATC
GCATTGTCTGAGTAGGTGTCATTCTATTCTGGGGGGTGGGGTGGGGCAGGACAGCAAGGGGGAGGATTGG
GAAGACAATAGCAGGCATGAGATCTCACGTGCGGACCGAGCGGCCGCAGGAACCCCTAGTGATGGAGTTG
GCCACTCCCTCTCTGCGCGCTCGCTCGCTCACTGAGGCCGGGCGACCAAAGGTCGCCCGACGCCCGGGCT
TTGCCCGGGCGGCCTCAGTGAGCGAGCGAGCGCGCAGCTGCCTGCAGGGGCGCCTGATGCGGTATTTTCT
CCTTACGCATCTGTGCGGTATTTCACACCGCATA
[95 nt withheld, positions 3255-3349]
T
[46 nt withheld, positions 3351-3396]
C
[141 nt withheld, positions 3398-3538]
CCTTTGACGTTGGAGTCCACGTTCTTT
[37 nt withheld, positions 3566-3602]
ACTCTATCTCGGGCTATTCTTTTGATTTATAAGGGATTTTGCCGATTTCGGTCTATTGGTTAAAAAATGA
GCTGATTTAACAAAAATTTAACGCGAATTTTAACAAAATATTAACGTTTACAATTTTATGGTGCACTCTC
AGTACAATCTGCTCTGATGCCGCATAGTTAAGCCAGCCCCGACACCCGCCAACACCCGCTGACGCGCCCT
GACGGGCTTGTCTGCTCCCGGCATCCGCTTACAGACAAGCTGTGACCGTCTCCGGGAGCTGCATGTGTCA
GAGGTTTTCACCGTCATCACCGAAACGCGCGAGACGAAAGGGCCTCGTGATACGCCTATTTTTATAGGTT
AATGTCATGATAATAATGGTTTCTTAGACGTCAGGTGGCACTTTTCGGGGAAATGTGCGCGGAACCCCTA
TTTGTTTATTTTTCTAAATACATTCAAATATGTATCCGCTCATGAGACAATAACCCTGATAAATGCTTCA
ATAATATTGAAAAAGGAAGAGTATGAGTATTCAACATTTCCGTGTCGCCCTTATTCCCTTTTTTGCGGCA
TTTTGCCTTCCTGTTTTTGCTCACCCAGAAACGCTGGTGAAAGTAAAAGATGCTGAAGATCAGTTGGGTG
CACGAGTGGGTTACATCGAACTGGATCTCAACAGCGGTAAGATCCTTGAGAGTTTTCGCCCCGAAGAACG
TTTTCCAATGATGAGCACTTTTAAAGTTCTGCTATGTGGCGCGGTATTATCCCGTATTGACGCCGGGCAA
GAGCAACTCGGTCGCCGCATACACTATTCTCAGAATGACTTGGTTGAGTACTCACCAGTCACAGAAAAGC
ATCTTACGGATGGCATGACAGTAAGAGAATTATGCAGTGCTGCCATAACCATGAGTGATAACACTGCGGC
CAACTTACTTCTGACAACGATCGGAGGACCGAAGGAGCTAACCGCTTTTTTGCACAACATGGGGGATCAT
GTAACTCGCCTTGATCGTTGGGAACCGGAGCTGAATGAAGCCATACCAAACGACGAGCGTGACACCACGA
TGCCTGTAGCAATGGCAACAACGTTGCGCAAACTATTAACTGGCGAACTACTTACTCTAGCTTCCCGGCA
ACAATTAATAGACTGGATGGAGGCGGATAAAGTTGCAGGACCACTTCTGCGCTCGGCCCTTCCGGCTGGC
TGGTTTATTGCTGATAAATCTGGAGCCGGTGAGCGTGGGTCTCGCGGTATCATTGCAGCACTGGGGCCAG
ATGGTAAGCCCTCCCGTATCGTAGTTATCTACACGACGGGGAGTCAGGCAACTATGGATGAACGAAATAG
ACAGATCGCTGAGATAGGTGCCTCACTGATTAAGCATTGGTAACTGTCAGACCAAGTTTACTCATATATA
CTTTAGATTGATTTAAAACTTCATTTTTAATTTAAAAGGATCTAGGTGAAGATCCTTTTTGATAATCTCA
TGACCAAAATCCCTTAACGTGAGTTTTCGTTCCACTGAGCGTCAGACCCCGTAGAAAAGATCAAAGGATC
TTC
Features (pLannotate 1.2.2; 14 found; start..end, strand, type, name):
      1..589     +  rep_origin     ori: high-copy-number ColE1/pMB1/pBR322/pUC origin of replication
    662..689     +  repeat_region  AAV2 ITR (fragment): inverted terminal repeat of adeno-associated virus serotype 2 inverted
    718..745     +  repeat_region  AAV2 ITR (fragment): inverted terminal repeat of adeno-associated virus serotype 2 inverted
   1813..2529    +  CDS            SYFP2: SYFP2 is a basic (constitutively fluorescent) yellow fluorescent protein published in 2006, derived from Aequorea victoria. It is reported to be a very rapidly-maturing monomer with moderate acid sensitivity.
   2569..2726    +  misc_feature   WPRE (fragment): woodchuck hepatitis virus posttranscriptional regulatory element
   2732..2812    +  misc_feature   WPRE (fragment): woodchuck hepatitis virus posttranscriptional regulatory element
   2829..2940    +  polyA_signal   bGH poly(A) signal: bovine growth hormone polyadenylation signal
   3058..3198    +  repeat_region  AAV2 ITR: inverted terminal repeat of adeno-associated virus serotype 2 inverted
   3203..3254    -  misc_feature   bom (fragment): basis of mobility region from pBR322
   3273..3728    +  rep_origin     f1 ori (sequence partly withheld): f1 bacteriophage origin of replication; arrow indicates direction of (+) strand synthesis
   3729..3778    -  misc_feature   bom (fragment): basis of mobility region from pBR322
   3880..3915    -  CDS            rop (fragment): Rop protein, which maintains plasmids at low copy number; rop
   4010..4114    +  promoter       AmpR promoter: bla
   4115..4975    +  CDS            AmpR: β-lactamase; bla; confers resistance to ampicillin, carbenicillin, and related antibiotics
