[The description below was written by a language model from this plasmid's Addgene catalogue record and pLannotate feature annotations shown in this document.]
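Description:
AiP1520 - pAAV-AiE2195m-minBG-SYFP2-WPRE3-BGHpA is an AAV transfer plasmid of 5,145 nt built on a pAAV2 backbone, intended for packaging an enhancer-driven fluorescent reporter into recombinant adeno-associated virus. In bacteria it is maintained as a high-copy plasmid through a ColE1/pUC-type origin and selected with ampicillin via the bla gene and its own promoter. A filamentous phage origin (called f1 in one annotation and M13 in the other) and small remnants of pBR322 bom and rop sequences are also present in the backbone. The two sequence records, one from the depositor and one from repository sequencing, are the same length and carry the same features in the same order, differing only in their start coordinate.

The payload lies between AAV2 inverted terminal repeats, which provide the signals for genome replication and encapsidation. The right ITR is annotated in full, while the left one is detected only as two short fragments. Downstream of the left ITR is a stretch of roughly one kilobase with no automatic annotation. By the construct name and catalogue fields, this is where the AiE2195m enhancer and the minimal beta-globin promoter (minBG) sit, with the enhancer cloned between MluI and MreI sites. A minimal promoter has little activity by itself, so expression depends on the enhancer, which is described as designed to direct transgene expression in specific brain cell populations; the record does not say which populations. The expressed gene is SYFP2, a rapidly maturing monomeric yellow fluorescent protein. It is followed by WPRE3, a shortened woodchuck posttranscriptional element (annotated as two fragments) that boosts transcript expression while saving packaging space, and then by the bovine growth hormone polyadenylation signal. The construct serves to label and evaluate enhancer-defined cell populations in the brain.
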