Addgene plasmid #241507: AiP1520 - pAAV-AiE2195m-minBG-SYFP2-WPRE3-BGHpA
Purpose: AiE2195m is an enhancer sequence, designed to drive AAV-mediated transgene expression in specific populations of brain cells
Depositing lab: Bosiljka Tasic. Depositing organization: Allen Institute.
Backbone
  Vector backbone: pAAV2
  Vector type: AAV
Growth in bacteria
  Bacterial resistance: Ampicillin, 100 μg/mL
  Growth temperature: 37°C
  Growth strain: NEB Stable
  Copy number: High Copy
Gene/Insert
  Gene/Insert name: SYFP2
  Species: Synthetic
  Promoter: minBG
  Cloning method: Restriction Enzyme; 5′ cloning site MluI (not destroyed); 3′ cloning site MreI (not destroyed)
Terms and licenses: Academic/Nonprofit Terms; Industry Terms: Not Available to Industry
How to cite: AiP1520 - pAAV-AiE2195m-minBG-SYFP2-WPRE3-BGHpA was a gift from Bosiljka Tasic (Addgene plasmid # 241507 ; http://n2t.net/addgene:241507 ; RRID:Addgene_241507)
